>Addgene plasmid #22563 | Flag-HA-UCHL1 | addgene full sequence | sequence record 181134 | Addgene NGS Result
TGATGCCGGCCACGATGCGTCCGGCGTAGAGGCGATTAGTCCAATTTGTTAAAGACAGGATATCAGTGGT
CCAGGCTCTAGTTTTGACTCAACAATATCACCAGCTGAAGCCTATAGAGTACGAGCCATAGATAAAATAA
AAGATTTTATTTAGTCTCCAGAAAAAGGGGGGAATGAAAGACCCCACCTGTAGGTTTGGCAAGCTAGCTT
AAGTAACGCCATTTTGCAAGGCATGGAAAATACATAACTGAGAATAGAGAAGTTCAGATCAAGGTTAGGA
ACAGAGAGACAGCAGAATATGGGCCAAACAGGATATCTGTGGTAAGCAGTTCCTGCCCCGGCTCAGGGCC
AAGAACAGATGGTCCCCAGATGCGGTCCCGCCCTCAGCAGTTTCTAGAGAACCATCAGATGTTTCCAGGG
TGCCCCAAGGACCTGAAATGACCCTGTGCCTTATTTGAACTAACCAATCAGTTCGCTTCTCGCTTCTGTT
CGCGCGCTTCTGCTCCCCGAGCTCAATAAAAGAGCCCACAACCCCTCACTCGGCGCGCCAGTCCTCCGAT
AGACTGCGTCGCCCGGGTACCCGTATTCCCAATAAAGCCTCTTGCTGTTTGCATCCGAATCGTGGACTCG
CTGATCCTTGGGAGGGTCTCCTCAGATTGATTGACTGCCCACCTCGGGGGTCTTTCATTTGGAGGTTCCA
CCGAGATTTGGAGACCCCTGCCCAGGGACCACCGACCCCCCCGCCGGGAGGTAAGCTGGCCAGCGGTCGT
TTCGTGTCTGTCTCTGTCTTTGTGCGTGTTTGTGCCGGCATCTAATGTTTGCGCCTGCGTCTGTACTAGT
TAGCTAACTAGCTCTGTATCTGGCGGACCCGTGGTGGAACTGACGAGTTCTGAACACCCGGCCGCAACCC
TGGGAGACGTCCCAGGGACTTTGGGGGCCGTTTTTGTGGCCCGACCTGAGGAAGGGAGTCGATGTGGAAT
CCGACCCCGTCAGGATATGTGGTTCTGGTAGGAGACGAGAACCTAAAACAGTTCCCGCCTCCGTCTGAAT
TTTTGCTTTCGGTTTGGAACCGAAGCCGCGCGTCTTGTCTGCTGCAGCGCTGCAGCATCGTTCTGTGTTG
TCTCTGTCTGACTGTGTTTCTGTATTTGTCTGAAAATTAGGGCCAGACTGTTACCACTCCCTTAAGTTTG
ACCTTAGGTCACTGGAAAGATGTCGAGCGGATCGCTCACAACCAGTCGGTAGATGTCAAGAAGAGACGTT
GGGTTACCTTCTGCTCTGCAGAATGGCCAACCTTTAACGTCGGATGGCCGCGAGACGGCACCTTTAACCG
AGACCTCATCACCCAGGTTAAGATCAAGGTCTTTTCACCTGGCCCGCATGGACACCCAGACCAGGTCCCC
TACATCGTGACCTGGGAAGCCTTGGCTTTTGACCCCCCTCCCTGGGTCAAGCCCTTTGTACACCCTAAGC
CTCCGCCTCCTCTTCCTCCATCCGCCCCGTCTCTCCCCCTTGAACCTCCTCGTTCGACCCCGCCTCGATC
CTCCCTTTATCCAGCCCTCACTCCTTCTCTAGGCGCCGGAATTAGATCTGCCACCATGGACTACAAGGAT
GACGATGACAAGCTCGATGGAGGATACCCATACGATGTTCCAGATTACGCTGCTCGAGGTTATCAAACAA
GTTTGTACAAAAAAGTTGGC
[669 nt withheld, positions 1701-2369]
TAACCAACTTTCTTGTACAAAGTGGTTCGATAACGAATTCCGCCCCCCCCCCCTAACGTTACTGGCCGAA
GCCGCTTGGAATAAGGCCGGTGTGCGTTTGTCTATATGTTATTTTCCACCATATTGCCGTCTTTTGGCAA
TGTGAGGGCCCGGAAACCTGGCCCTGTCTTCTTGACGAGCATTCCTAGGGGTCTTTCCCCTCTCGCCAAA
GGAATGCAAGGTCTGTTGAATGTCGTGAAGGAAGCAGTTCCTCTGGAAGCTTCTTGAAGACAAACAACGT
CTGTAGCGACCCTTTGCAGGCAGCGGAACCCCCCACCTGGCGACAGGTGCCTCTGCGGCCAAAAGCCACG
TGTATAAGATACACCTGCAAAGGCGGCACAACCCCAGTGCCACGTTGTGAGTTGGATAGTTGTGGAAAGA
GTCAAATGGCTCTCCTCAAGCGTATTCAACAAGGGGCTGAAGGATGCCCAGAAGGTACCCCATTGTATGG
GATCTGATCTGGGGCCTCGGTGCACATGCTTTACATGTGTTTAGTCGAGGTTAAAAAAACGTCTAGGCCC
CCCGAACCACGGGGACGTGGTTTTCCTTTGAAAAACACGATGATAATATGGCCACAACCATGACCGAGTA
CAAGCCCACGGTGCGCCTCGCCACCCGCGACGACGTCCCCAGGGCCGTACGCACCCTCGCCGCCGCGTTC
GCCGACTACCCCGCCACGCGCCACACCGTCGATCCGGACCGCCACATCGAGCGGGTCACCGAGCTGCAAG
AACTCTTCCTCACGCGCGTCGGGCTCGACATCGGCAAGGTGTGGGTCGCGGACGACGGCGCCGCGGTGGC
GGTCTGGACCACGCCGGAGAGCGTCGAAGCGGGGGCGGTGTTCGCCGAGATCGGCCCGCGCATGGCCGAG
TTGAGCGGTTCCCGGCTGGCCGCGCAGCAACAGATGGAAGGCCTCCTGGCGCCGCACCGGCCCAAGGAGC
CCGCGTGGTTCCTGGCCACCGTCGGCGTCTCGCCCGACCACCAGGGCAAGGGTCTGGGCAGCGCCGTCGT
GCTCCCCGGAGTGGAGGCGGCCGAGCGCGCCGGGGTGCCCGCCTTCCTGGAGACCTCCGCGCCCCGCAAC
CTCCCCTTCTACGAGCGGCTCGGCTTCACCGTCACCGCCGACGTCGAGGTGCCCGAAGGACCGCGCACCT
GGTGCATGACCCGCAAGCCCGGTGCCTGATGCATCGATGTCGACCTGCAGCCAAGCTTATCGATAAAATA
AAAGATTTTATTTAGTCTCCAGAAAAAGGGGGGAATGAAAGACCCCACCTGTAGGTTTGGCAAGCTAGCT
TAAGTAACGCCATTTTGCAAGGCATGGAAAATACATAACTGAGAATAGAGAAGTTCAGATCAAGGTTAGG
AACAGAGAGACAGCAGAATATGGGCCAAACAGGATATCTGTGGTAAGCAGTTCCTGCCCCGGCTCAGGGC
CAAGAACAGATGGTCCCCAGATGCGGTCCCGCCCTCAGCAGTTTCTAGAGAACCATCAGATGTTTCCAGG
GTGCCCCAAGGACCTGAAATGACCCTGTGCCTTATTTGAACTAACCAATCAGTTCGCTTCTCGCTTCTGT
TCGCGCGCTTCTGCTCCCCGAGCTCAATAAAAGAGCCCACAACCCCTCACTCGGCGCGCCAGTCCTCCGA
TAGACTGCGTCGCCCGGGTACCCGTGTATCCAATAAACCCTCTTGCAGTTGCATCCGACTTGTGGTCTCG
CTGTTCCTTGGGAGGGTCTCCTCTGAGTGATTGACTACCCGTCAGCGGGGGTCTTTCATGGGTAACAGTT
TCTTGAAGTTGGAGAACAACATTCTGAGGGTAGGAGTCGAATATTAAGTAATCCTGACTCAATTAGCCAC
TGTTTTGAATCCACATACTCCAATACTCCTGAAATAGTTCATTATGGACAGCGCAGAAAGAGCTGGGGAG
AATTGTGAAATTGTTATCCGCTCACAATTCCACACAACATACGAGCCGGAAGCATAAAGTGTAAAGCCTG
GGGTGCCTAATGAGTGAGCTAACTCACATTAATTGCGTTGCGCTCACTGCCCGCTTTCCAGTCGGGAAAC
CTGTCGTGCCAGCTGCATTAATGAATCGGCCAACGCGCGGGGAGAGGCGGTTTGCGTATTGGGCGCTCTT
CCGCTTCCTCGCTCACTGACTCGCTGCGCTCGGTCGTTCGGCTGCGGCGAGCGGTATCAGCTCACTCAAA
GGCGGTAATACGGTTATCCACAGAATCAGGGGATAACGCAGGAAAGAACATGTGAGCAAAAGGCCAGCAA
AAGGCCAGGAACCGTAAAAAGGCCGCGTTGCTGGCGTTTTTCCATAGGCTCCGCCCCCCTGACGAGCATC
ACAAAAATCGACGCTCAAGTCAGAGGTGGCGAAACCCGACAGGACTATAAAGATACCAGGCGTTTCCCCC
TGGAAGCTCCCTCGTGCGCTCTCCTGTTCCGACCCTGCCGCTTACCGGATACCTGTCCGCCTTTCTCCCT
TCGGGAAGCGTGGCGCTTTCTCATAGCTCACGCTGTAGGTATCTCAGTTCGGTGTAGGTCGTTCGCTCCA
AGCTGGGCTGTGTGCACGAACCCCCCGTTCAGCCCGACCGCTGCGCCTTATCCGGTAACTATCGTCTTGA
GTCCAACCCGGTAAGACACGACTTATCGCCACTGGCAGCAGCCACTGGTAACAGGATTAGCAGAGCGAGG
TATGTAGGCGGTGCTACAGAGTTCTTGAAGTGGTGGCCTAACTACGGCTACACTAGAAGAACAGTATTTG
GTATCTGCGCTCTGCTGAAGCCAGTTACCTTCGGAAAAAGAGTTGGTAGCTCTTGATCCGGCAAACAAAC
CACCGCTGGTAGCGGTGGTTTTTTTGTTTGCAAGCAGCAGATTACGCGCAGAAAAAAAGGATCTCAAGAA
GATCCTTTGATCTTTTCTACGGGGTCTGACGCTCAGTGGAACGAAAACTCACGTTAAGGGATTTTGGTCA
TGAGATTATCAAAAAGGATCTTCACCTAGATCCTTTTAAATTAAAAATGAAGTTTTAAATCAATCTAAAG
TATATATGAGTAAACTTGGTCTGACAGTTACCAATGCTTAATCAGTGAGGCACCTATCTCAGCGATCTGT
CTATTTCGTTCATCCATAGTTGCCTGACTCCCCGTCGTGTAGATAACTACGATACGGGAGGGCTTACCAT
CTGGCCCCAGTGCTGCAATGATACCGCGAGACCCACGCTCACCGGCTCCAGATTTATCAGCAATAAACCA
GCCAGCCGGAAGGGCCGAGCGCAGAAGTGGTCCTGCAACTTTATCCGCCTCCATCCAGTCTATTAATTGT
TGCCGGGAAGCTAGAGTAAGTAGTTCGCCAGTTAATAGTTTGCGCAACGTTGTTGCCATTGCTACAGGCA
TCGTGGTGTCACGCTCGTCGTTTGGTATGGCTTCATTCAGCTCCGGTTCCCAACGATCAAGGCGAGTTAC
ATGATCCCCCATGTTGTGCAAAAAAGCGGTTAGCTCCTTCGGTCCTCCGATCGTTGTCAGAAGTAAGTTG
GCCGCAGTGTTATCACTCATGGTTATGGCAGCACTGCATAATTCTCTTACTGTCATGCCATCCGTAAGAT
GCTTTTCTGTGACTGGTGAGTACTCAACCAAGTCATTCTGAGAATAGTGTATGCGGCGACCGAGTTGCTC
TTGCCCGGCGTCAATACGGGATAATACCGCGCCACATAGCAGAACTTTAAAAGTGCTCATCATTGGAAAA
CGTTCTTCGGGGCGAAAACTCTCAAGGATCTTACCGCTGTTGAGATCCAGTTCGATGTAACCCACTCGTG
CACCCAACTGATCTTCAGCATCTTTTACTTTCACCAGCGTTTCTGGGTGAGCAAAAACAGGAAGGCAAAA
TGCCGCAAAAAAGGGAATAAGGGCGACACGGAAATGTTGAATACTCATACTCTTCCTTTTTCAATATTAT
TGAAGCATTTATCAGGGTTATTGTCTCATGAGCGGATACATATTTGAATGTATTTAGAAAAATAAACAAA
TAGGGGTTCCGCGCACATTTCCCCGAAAAGTGCCACCTGACGTCTAAGAAACCATTATTATCATGACATT
AACCTATAAAAATAGGCGTATCACGAGGCCCTTTCGTCTCGCGCGTTTCGGTGATGACGGTGAAAACCTC
TGACACATGCAGCTCCCGGAGACGGTCACAGCTTGTCTGTAAGCGGATGCCGGGAGCAGACAAGCCCGTC
AGGGCGCGTCAGCGGGTGTTGGCGGGTGTCGGGGCTGGCTTAACTATGCGGCATCAGAGCAGATTGTACT
GAGAGTGCACCATATGCGGTGTGAAATACCGCACAGATGCGTAAGGAGAAAATACCGCATCAGGCGCCAT
TCGCCATTCAGGCTGCGCAACTGTTGGGAAGGGCGATCGGTGCGGGCCTCTTCGCTATTACGCCAGCTGG
CGAAAGGGGGATGTGCTGCAAGGCGATTAAGTTGGGTAACGCCAGGGTTTTCCCAGTCACGACGTTGTAA
AACGACGGCGCAAGGAATGGTGCATGCAAGGAGATGGCGCCCAACAGTCCCCCGGCCACGGGGCCTGCCA
CCATACCCACGCCGAAACAAGCGCTCATGAGCCCGAAGTGGCGAGCCCGATCTTCCCCATCGGTGATGTC
GGCGATATAGGCGCCAGCAACCGCACCTGTGGCGCCGG
Features (pLannotate 1.2.2; 23 found; start..end, strand, type, name):
     33..131     +  CDS            env (fragment): murine leukemia virus gPr80 envelope polyprotein precursor; env; proteolytically cleaved into gp70SU and p15TM subunits
    173..689     +  LTR            5' LTR: 5' long terminal repeat from murine embryonic stem cell virus
    753..1094    +  misc_feature   MESV Ψ: packaging signal of murine embryonic stem cell virus
   1161..1577    +  CDS            gag (truncated): truncated Moloney murine leukemia virus (MMLV) gag gene lacking the start codon
   1602..1622    +  CDS            FLAG (fragment): FLAG® epitope tag, followed by an enterokinase cleavage site
   1635..1661    +  CDS            3xHA (fragment): three tandem HA epitope tags
   1678..1695    +  protein_bind   attB1 (fragment): mutant version of attB; core recombination site for the Gateway® BP reaction BP Clonase™
   1701..2369    +  CDS            UCHL1 (sequence withheld): UCHL1_HUMAN - Experimental evidence at protein level: Swiss-Prot protein existence level 1. Ubiquitin-protein hydrolase involved both in the processing of ubiquitin precursors and of ubiquitinated proteins (Probable). This enzyme is a thiol protease that recognizes and hydrolyzes a peptide bond at the C-terminal glycine of ubiquitin (PubMed:9774100, PubMed:8639624, PubMed:12408865, PubMed:23359680). Also binds to free monoubiquitin and may prevent its degradation in lysosomes (By similarity). The homodimer may have ATP-independent ubiquitin ligase activity (PubMed:12408865). From Homo sapiens
   2377..2394    -  protein_bind   attB2 (fragment): mutant version of attB; core recombination site for the Gateway® BP reaction BP Clonase™
   2513..2975    +  misc_feature   IRES: internal ribosome entry site (IRES) of the encephalomyocarditis virus (EMCV)
   2989..3588    +  CDS            PuroR: puromycin N-acetyltransferase; pac from Streptomyces alboniger; confers resistance to puromycin
   3664..4178    +  LTR            3' LTR: 3' long terminal repeat from murine embryonic stem cell virus
   4340..4356    -  protein_bind   lac operator: The lac repressor binds to the lac operator to inhibit transcription in E. coli. This inhibition can be relieved by adding lactose or isopropyl-β-D-thiogalactopyranoside (IPTG). lac repressor encoded by lacI
   4364..4394    -  promoter       lac promoter: promoter for the E. coli lac operon
   4409..4430    -  protein_bind   CAP binding site: CAP binding activates transcription in the presence of cAMP. E. coli catabolite activator protein
   4443..4535    -  CDS            lacI (fragment): lac repressor; lacI; The lac repressor binds to the lac operator to inhibit transcription in E. coli. This inhibition can be relieved by adding lactose or isopropyl-β-D-thiogalactopyranoside (IPTG).
   4718..5306    -  rep_origin     ori: high-copy-number ColE1/pMB1/pBR322/pUC origin of replication
   5477..6337    -  CDS            AmpR: β-lactamase; bla; confers resistance to ampicillin, carbenicillin, and related antibiotics
   6338..6442    -  promoter       AmpR promoter: bla
   6537..6572    +  CDS            rop (fragment): Rop protein, which maintains plasmids at low copy number; rop
   6674..6773    +  misc_feature   bom (fragment): basis of mobility region from pBR322
   6779..6928    -  CDS            lacZα (fragment): LacZα fragment of β-galactosidase; lacZ fragment
   6928..32      -  CDS            TcR (fragment) (across the origin): tetracycline efflux protein; tet; confers resistance to tetracycline
