[The description below was written by a language model from this plasmid's Addgene catalogue record and pLannotate feature annotations shown in this document.]
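Description:
Flag-HA-UCHL1 is a gammaretroviral mammalian expression plasmid built on the Gateway destination backbone pDEST_LTR_N_FLAG_HA_IRES_puro, carrying the unmutated human UCHL1 open reading frame (ubiquitin carboxyl-terminal esterase L1, also known as PARK5 or PGP9.5), a thiol-protease deubiquitinating enzyme. The sequenced plasmid is about 7.1 kb. In bacteria it is maintained through a high-copy ColE1/pUC-type origin and selected with ampicillin via the β-lactamase gene. Short fragments annotated as lacI, rop, bom, lacZα and TcR, along with a lac promoter/operator region, appear to be non-functional remnants of earlier cloning vectors.

The retroviral cassette is bounded by murine embryonic stem cell virus 5' and 3' LTRs and includes the MESV Ψ packaging signal and a truncated MMLV gag segment lacking its start codon, elements that allow the transcript to be packaged into virions when gag, pol and env are supplied in trans. No separate internal promoter is annotated, so expression is presumably driven from the 5' LTR. Downstream of gag lie N-terminal FLAG and HA epitope tags, then the UCHL1 coding sequence flanked by attB1 and attB2 sites left by the Gateway LR recombination. An EMCV IRES follows, directing translation of puromycin N-acetyltransferase from the same transcript, so that puromycin-resistant cells should also express the tagged protein.

The design suits generation of stably transduced mammalian cell lines expressing FLAG-HA-UCHL1. The dual tag supports affinity purification and detection, consistent with the associated study that mapped the interaction landscape of human deubiquitinating enzymes.
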