Addgene plasmid #22563: Flag-HA-UCHL1
Depositing lab: Wade Harper. Depositing organization: Harvard Medical School. Publication: Defining the human deubiquitinating enzyme interaction landscape. Sowa ME, Bennett EJ, Gygi SP, Harper JW. Cell. 2009 Jul 23. 138(2):389-403. 10.1016/j.cell.2009.04.042 PubMed 19615732.
Backbone
  Vector backbone: pDEST_LTR_N_FLAG_HA_IRES_puro
  Backbone manufacturer: Harper_Lab
  Backbone size w/o insert (bp): 6521
  Vector type: Mammalian Expression, Retroviral
  Selectable markers: Puromycin
Growth in bacteria
  Bacterial resistance: Ampicillin, 100 μg/mL
  Growth temperature: 37°C
  Growth strain: DH5alpha
  Copy number: High Copy
Gene/Insert
  Gene/Insert name: UCHL1 (alt names: ubiquitin carboxyl-terminal esterase L1 (ubiquitin thiolesterase); PARK5, PGP9.5, Uch-L1)
  Species: H. sapiens (human)
  Mutation: None
  GenBank ID: BC005117
  Entrez Gene: UCHL1 (a.k.a. HEL-117, HEL-S-53, NDGOA, PARK5, PGP 9.5, PGP9.5, PGP95, SPG79, SPG79A, UCHL-1, Uch-L1)
  Tag / fusion protein: HA (N terminal on backbone); FLAG (N terminal on backbone)
  Cloning method: Gateway Cloning; 5′ cloning site GATEWAY_LR (unknown if destroyed); 3′ cloning site GATEWAY_LR (unknown if destroyed)
  Sequencing primers: 5′ CAGCCCTCACTCCTTCTCTAGG; 3′ CAAGCGGCTTCGGCCAGTAAC
Resource information
  A portion of this plasmid was derived from a plasmid made by: MGC/Open
Terms and licenses: Academic/Nonprofit Terms; Industry Terms: Not Available to Industry
How to cite: Flag-HA-UCHL1 was a gift from Wade Harper (Addgene plasmid # 22563 ; http://n2t.net/addgene:22563 ; RRID:Addgene_22563)
