>Addgene plasmid #22563 | Flag-HA-UCHL1 | addgene partial sequence | sequence record 28364 | 22563 with HarMSCVb (caggtcccctacatcgtgac)
GGGTCAGCCCTTTGTACACCCTAAGCCTCCGCCTCCTCTTCCTCCATCCGCCCCGTCTCTCCCCCTTGAA
CCTCCTCGTTCGACCCCGCCTCGATCCTCCCTTTATCCAGCCCTCACTCCTTCTCTAGGCGCCGGAATTA
GATCTGCCACCATGGACTACAAGGATGACGATGACAAGCTCGATGGAGGATACCCATACGATGTTCCAGA
TTACGCTGCTCGAGGTTATCAAACAAGTTTGTACAAAAAAGTTGGC
[449 nt withheld, positions 257-705]
